Addgene plasmid #234039: pLPC-Myc-BirA
Purpose: Expresses Myc-His-BirA(R118G)
Depositing lab: Roderick O'Sullivan. Depositing organization: University of Pittsburgh (University, School of Medicine, and Cancer Institute). Publication: Proteomic Profiling Reveals a Specific Role for Translesion DNA Polymerase eta in the Alternative Lengthening of Telomeres. Garcia-Exposito L, Bournique E, Bergoglio V, Bose A, Barroso-Gonzalez J, Zhang S, Roncaioli JL, Lee M, Wallace CT, Watkins SC, Opresko PL, Hoffmann JS, O'Sullivan RJ. Cell Rep. 2016 Nov 8;17(7):1858-1871. doi: 10.1016/j.celrep.2016.10.048. PubMed 27829156.
Backbone
  Vector backbone: pLPC
  Backbone size w/o insert (bp): 5615
  Total vector size (bp): 6749
  Vector type: Mammalian Expression, Retroviral
  Selectable markers: Puromycin
Growth in bacteria
  Bacterial resistance: Ampicillin, 100 μg/mL
  Growth temperature: 37°C
  Growth strain: NEB Stable
  Copy number: Unknown
Gene/Insert
  Gene/Insert name: BirA
  Species: E. coli
  Insert size (bp): 1134
  Mutation: R118G
  Tag / fusion protein: Myc-6xHis (N terminal on insert)
Terms and licenses: Academic/Nonprofit Terms; Industry Terms: Not Available to Industry
How to cite: pLPC-Myc-BirA was a gift from Roderick O'Sullivan (Addgene plasmid # 234039 ; http://n2t.net/addgene:234039 ; RRID:Addgene_234039)
