[The description below was written by a language model from this plasmid's Addgene catalogue record and pLannotate feature annotations shown in this document.]
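Description:
pLPC-Myc-BirA is a 6,749 bp Moloney murine leukemia virus-based retroviral vector, built on the pLPC backbone, for expressing the promiscuous biotin ligase BirA(R118G) in mammalian cells. It is propagated in E. coli through a high-copy ColE1/pUC-type origin and selected with ampicillin via the bla gene. The proviral region is flanked by MMLV long terminal repeats. Downstream of the 5' LTR sit a packaging signal (annotated as an MESV Ψ fragment) and a truncated gag segment lacking its start codon, which together allow the genomic RNA to be encapsidated when the plasmid is introduced into a retroviral packaging cell line.

Within the provirus, the puromycin N-acetyltransferase gene follows the Ψ/gag region with no separate promoter annotated, so it is presumably transcribed from the 5' LTR, and it permits selection of stably transduced cells. An internal CMV immediate-early enhancer and promoter then drives the insert, the E. coli birA coding sequence carrying the R118G mutation. According to the catalogue record the insert is fused at its N terminus to a Myc-6xHis tag. The feature table detects a Myc epitope fragment upstream of birA but does not annotate the His tag separately. A T7 promoter lies between the CMV promoter and the tag. Short hits to lacI, bom and an HIV-1 LTR are small fragments and probably reflect backbone remnants or sequence similarity rather than functional elements.

The R118G mutant releases reactive biotinyl-AMP and so biotinylates nearby proteins, which is the basis of BioID proximity labelling. Because this construct expresses the tagged ligase with no bait protein, it most plausibly serves as the unfused control for such experiments. The associated publication concerns proteomic profiling of telomeres that use the alternative lengthening pathway.
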