Features (pLannotate 1.2.2; 17 found; start..end, strand, type, name):
     80..184     +  promoter       AmpR promoter: bla
    185..1045    +  CDS            AmpR: β-lactamase; bla; confers resistance to ampicillin, carbenicillin, and related antibiotics
   1205..1793    +  rep_origin     ori: high-copy-number ColE1/pMB1/pBR322/pUC origin of replication
   1976..2028    +  CDS            lacI (fragment): lac repressor; lacI; The lac repressor binds to the lac operator to inhibit transcription in E. coli. This inhibition can be relieved by adding lactose or isopropyl-β-D-thiogalactopyranoside (IPTG).
   2094..2563    -  LTR            LTR: long terminal repeat from Moloney murine leukemia virus
   2564..2685    -  LTR            3' LTR (ΔU3) (fragment): self-inactivating 3' long terminal repeat (LTR) from Moloney murine leukemia virus
   2839..3798    -  CDS            birA: BIRA_ECOLI - Also known as bioR, dhbB. Experimental evidence at protein level: Swiss-Prot protein existence level 1. Acts both as a biotin--[acetyl-CoA-carboxylase] ligase and a biotin-operon repressor. In the presence of ATP, BirA activates biotin to form the BirA-biotinyl-5'-adenylate (BirA-bio-5'-AMP or holoBirA) complex. HoloBirA can either transfer the biotinyl moiety to the biotin carboxyl carrier protein (BCCP) subunit of acetyl-CoA carboxylase, or bind to the biotin operator site and inhibit transcription of the operon. From Escherichia coli (strain K12).
   3838..3866    -  CDS            3xMyc (fragment): 3 tandem Myc epitope tags
   3905..3923    -  promoter       T7 promoter: promoter for bacteriophage T7 RNA polymerase
   3939..3972    -  LTR            5' LTR (truncated) (fragment): truncated 5' long terminal repeat (LTR) from HIV-1
   3968..4171    -  promoter       CMV promoter: human cytomegalovirus (CMV) immediate early promoter
   4172..4551    -  enhancer       CMV enhancer: human cytomegalovirus immediate early enhancer
   4706..4758    +  misc_feature   bom (fragment): basis of mobility region from pBR322
   4831..5430    -  CDS            PuroR: puromycin N-acetyltransferase; pac from Streptomyces alboniger; confers resistance to puromycin
   5448..5864    -  CDS            gag (truncated): truncated Moloney murine leukemia virus (MMLV) gag gene lacking the start codon
   5931..6205    -  misc_feature   MESV Ψ (fragment): packaging signal of murine embryonic stem cell virus
   6329..49      -  LTR            LTR (across the origin): long terminal repeat from Moloney murine leukemia virus
>Addgene plasmid #234039 | pLPC-Myc-BirA | addgene full sequence | sequence record 466042 | Addgene NGS Result
CCGGGGCAGGAACTGCTTACCACAGATATCCTGTTTGGCCCATATTCAGGCTGCAGGTGGCACTTTTCGG
GGAAATGTGCGCGGAACCCCTATTTGTTTATTTTTCTAAATACATTCAAATATGTATCCGCTCATGAGAC
AATAACCCTGATAAATGCTTCAATAATATTGAAAAAGGAAGAGTATGAGTATTCAACATTTCCGTGTCGC
CCTTATTCCCTTTTTTGCGGCATTTTGCCTTCCTGTTTTTGCTCACCCAGAAACGCTGGTGAAAGTAAAA
GATGCTGAAGATCAGTTGGGTGCACGAGTGGGTTACATCGAACTGGATCTCAACAGCGGTAAGATCCTTG
AGAGTTTTCGCCCCGAAGAACGTTTTCCAATGATGAGCACTTTTAAAGTTCTGCTATGTGGCGCGGTATT
ATCCCGTATTGACGCCGGGCAAGAGCAACTCGGTCGCCGCATACACTATTCTCAGAATGACTTGGTTGAG
TACTCACCAGTCACAGAAAAGCATCTTACGGATGGCATGACAGTAAGAGAATTATGCAGTGCTGCCATAA
CCATGAGTGATAACACTGCGGCCAACTTACTTCTGACAACGATCGGAGGACCGAAGGAGCTAACCGCTTT
TTTGCACAACATGGGGGATCATGTAACTCGCCTTGATCGTTGGGAACCGGAGCTGAATGAAGCCATACCA
AACGACGAGCGTGACACCACGATGCCTGTAGCAATGGCAACAACGTTGCGCAAACTATTAACTGGCGAAC
TACTTACTCTAGCTTCCCGGCAACAATTAATAGACTGGATGGAGGCGGATAAAGTTGCAGGACCACTTCT
GCGCTCGGCCCTTCCGGCTGGCTGGTTTATTGCTGATAAATCTGGAGCCGGTGAGCGTGGGTCTCGCGGT
ATCATTGCAGCACTGGGGCCAGATGGTAAGCCCTCCCGTATCGTAGTTATCTACACGACGGGGAGTCAGG
CAACTATGGATGAACGAAATAGACAGATCGCTGAGATAGGTGCCTCACTGATTAAGCATTGGTAACTGTC
AGACCAAGTTTACTCATATATACTTTAGATTGATTTGCGGCCGCAAAAGGATCTAGGTGAAGATCCTTTT
TGATAATCTCATGACCAAAATCCCTTAACGTGAGTTTTCGTTCCACTGAGCGTCAGACCCCGTAGAAAAG
ATCAAAGGATCTTCTTGAGATCCTTTTTTTCTGCGCGTAATCTGCTGCTTGCAAACAAAAAAACCACCGC
TACCAGCGGTGGTTTGTTTGCCGGATCAAGAGCTACCAACTCTTTTTCCGAAGGTAACTGGCTTCAGCAG
AGCGCAGATACCAAATACTGTTCTTCTAGTGTAGCCGTAGTTAGGCCACCACTTCAAGAACTCTGTAGCA
CCGCCTACATACCTCGCTCTGCTAATCCTGTTACCAGTGGCTGCTGCCAGTGGCGATAAGTCGTGTCTTA
CCGGGTTGGACTCAAGACGATAGTTACCGGATAAGGCGCAGCGGTCGGGCTGAACGGGGGGTTCGTGCAC
ACAGCCCAGCTTGGAGCGAACGACCTACACCGAACTGAGATACCTACAGCGTGAGCTATGAGAAAGCGCC
ACGCTTCCCGAAGGGAGAAAGGCGGACAGGTATCCGGTAAGCGGCAGGGTCGGAACAGGAGAGCGCACGA
GGGAGCTTCCAGGGGGAAACGCCTGGTATCTTTATAGTCCTGTCGGGTTTCGCCACCTCTGACTTGAGCG
TCGATTTTTGTGATGCTCGTCAGGGGGGCGGAGCCTATGGAAAAACGCCAGCAACGCGGCCTTTTTACGG
TTCCTGGCCTTTTGCTGGCCTTTTGCTCACATGTTCTTTCCTGCGTTATCCCCTGATTCTGTGGATAACC
GTATTACCGCCTTTGAGTGAGCTGATACCGCTCGCCGCAGCCGAACGACCGAGCGCAGCGAGTCAGTGAG
CGAGGAAGCGGAAGAGCGCCCAATACGCAAACCGCCTCTCCCCGCGCGTTGGCCGATTCATTAATGCAAC
TATGGCCATTTAATGTAAATACTTAAGAAAAAAAACCAAATTAATTTTGATACATGCTGCATGTGAAAGA
CCCCCGCTGACGGGTAGTCAATCACTCAGAGGAGACCCTCCCAAGGAACAGCGAGACCACAAGTCGGATG
CAACTGCAAGAGGGTTTATTGGATACACGGGTACCCGGGCGACTCAGTCAATCGGAGGACTGGCGCCCCG
AGTGAGGGGTTGTGGGCTCTTTTATTGAGCTCGGGGAGCAGAAGCGCGCGAACAGAAGCGAGAAGCGAAC
TGATTGGTTAGTTCAAATAAGGCACAGGGTCATTTCAGGTCCTTGGGGCACCCTGGAAACATCTGATGGT
TCTCTAGAAACTGCTGAGGGCTGGACCGCATCTGGGGACCATCTGTTCTTGGCCCTGAGCCGGGGCAGGA
ACTGCTTACCACAGATATCCTGTTTGGCCCATATTCAGCTGTTCCATCTGTTCTTGGCCCTGAGCCGGGG
CAGGAACTGCTTACCACAGATATCCTGTTTGGCCCATATTCAGCTGTTCCATCTGTTCCTGACCTTGATC
TGAACTTCTCTATTCTCAGTTATGTATTTTTCCATGCCTTGCAAAATGGCGTTACTTAAGCTAGCTTGCC
AAACCTACAGGTGGGGTCTTTCATTCCCCCCTTTTTCTGGAGACTAAATAAAATCTTTTATTTTATCGGC
CCTCTAGATGCATGCTCGAGCGGCCGCCAGTGTGATGGATATCTGCAGAATTCCAGCACACTGGCGGCCG
TTACTAGTGGATCCTGAACCCCCGCCACTGCCTCCGCCTTTCTCGGCAGATCTCAGGCTGATCTCGCCGC
CCATCCAGGGCTTGATGATGCCGTCCTGTTCCAGCAGCAGAGCGCCCTGCTTGTCGATGCCCCGGCTGAT
GCCGAAGATCTCTTTGTCGCCGATGATCAGTTTCACGGGTCTGTTGATGAAGTTGTCCAGCTTCTCCCAT
CTGGACAGGTAGGGGGCCAGGCCTTCCTGCTCGAACAGTTCCAGGGCGGCTCTCAGCTCTCTGATCAGCA
TGGCGGCCAGGGTGTTTCTGTCCAGGTTGATGCCGGCTTCCTGCAGGGTGATCCAGCCCTGATTCACGAC
GGACTCTTCCACCCGCCGCATGGCCATATTGATGCCAGCGCCAATCACGATCTGGGCAGCGTCGCCTGTT
TTGCCTGTCAGTTCCACCAGGATGCCGGCCAGCTTCCGGTCCTGCAGATACAGGTCGTTGGGCCACTTCA
CGCGCACTTTGTCGGCGCCCAGCTTTCTCAGCACCTCGGCCATCACGATGCCGATCACGAGGCTCAGTCC
AATAGCGGCGGCAGGTCCCTGTTCCAGCCGCCAGAACATGCTCAGGTACAGATTGGCGCCGAAGGGAGAG
AACCACTTTCTGCCCCTGCCGCCTCTGCCAGCCTGCTGATACTCGGCGATACAGGCGTCGCCGCTTTTCA
GCTCGCCGATCCGGTCCAGCAGGTACTGGTTGGTGCTGTCGATCACGGGCAGCACAGCCACAGATCCGCC
ATCCAGCTGGCCCAGGATCTGCTTGGCGTTCAGCAGCTGGATAGGCTCGGGCAGGCTGTAGCCCTTGCCA
GGCACGGTGAACACGTCCACGCCCCAGTCTCTCAGGGTCTGGATGTGCTTGTTGATGGCGGCTCTAGACA
TGCCCAGTGTCTCGCCCAGCTGCTCGCCAGAGTGGAACTCGCCATTGGCCAGCAGGGCGATCAGCTTCAG
GGGCACGGTGTTGTCCTTGTGGTGATGGTGATGATGGGATCCTCTCTTTCTTAACAAATCTTCTTCAGAA
ATCAACTTTTGTTCCATGGTGGCTGATCCGAGCTCGGTACCAAGCTTGGGTCTCCCTATAGTGAGTCGTA
TTAATTTCGATAAGCCAGTAAGCAGTGGGTTCTCTAGTTAGCCAGAGAGCTCTGCTTATATAGACCTCCC
ACCGTACACGCCTACCGCCCATTTGCGTCAATGGGGCGGAGTTGTTACGACATTTTGGAAAGTCCCGTTG
ATTTTGGTGCCAAAACAAACTCCCATTGACGTCAATGGGGTGGAGACTTGGAAATCCCCGTGAGTCAAAC
CGCTATCCACGCCCATTGATGTACTGCCAAAACCGCATCACCATGGTAATAGCGATGACTAATACGTAGA
TGTACTGCCAAGTAGGAAAGTCCCATAAGGTCATGTACTGGGCATAATGCCAGGCGGGCCATTTACCGTC
ATTGACGTCAATAGGGGGCGTACTTGGCATATGATACACTTGATGTACTGCCAAGTGGGCAGTTTACCGT
AAATACTCCACCCATTGACGTCAATGGAAAGTCCCTATTGGCGTTACTATGGGAACATACGTCATTATTG
ACGTCAATGGGCGGGGGTCGTTGGGCGGTCAGCCAGGCGGGCCATTTACCGTAAGTTATGTAACGCGGAA
CTCCATATATGGGCTATGAACTAATGACCCCGTAATTGATTACTATTAATAACTAGTCAATAATCAATGT
CAACGCGTATATCTGGCCCGTACATCGCGAAGCAGCGCAAAACGCCTAACCCTAAGCAGATTCTTCATGC
AATTGTCGGTCAAGCCTTGCCTTGTTGTAGCTTAAATTTTGCTCGCGCACTACTCAGCGACCTCCAACAC
ACAAGCAGGGAGCAGATACTGGCTTAACTATGCGGCATCAGAGCAGATTGTACTGAGAGTGCACCATAGG
GGATCGGGAGATCCGATGCATGGGGTCGTGCGCTCCTTTCGGTCGGGCGCTGCGGGTCGTGGGGCGGGCG
TCAGGCACCGGGCTTGCGGGTCATGCACCAGGTGCGCGGTCCTTCGGGCACCTCGACGTCGGCGGTGACG
GTGAAGCCGAGCCGCTCGTAGAAGGGGAGGTTGCGGGGCGCGGAGGTCTCCAGGAAGGCGGGCACCCCGG
CGCGCTCGGCCGCCTCCACTCCGGGGAGCACGACGGCGCTGCCCAGACCCTTGCCCTGGTGGTCGGGCGA
GACGCCGACGGTGGCCAGGAACCACGCGGGCTCCTTGGGCCGGTGCGGCGCCAGGAGGCCTTCCATCTGT
TGCTGCGCGGCCAGCCGGGAACCGCTCAACTCGGCCATGCGCGGGCCGATCTCGGCGAACACCGCCCCCG
CTTCGACGCTCTCCGGCGTGGTCCAGACCGCCACCGCGGCGCCGTCGTCCGCGACCCACACCTTGCCGAT
GTCGAGCCCGACGCGCGTGAGGAAGAGTTCTTGCAGCTCGGTGACCCGCTCGATGTGGCGGTCCGGATCG
ACGGTGTGGCGCGTGGCGGGGTAGTCGGCGAACGCGGCGGCGAGGGTGCGTACGGCCCTGGGGACGTCGT
CGCGGGTGGCGAGGCGCACCGTGGGCTTGTACTCGGTCATGGTAAGCTGATCCGGCCGGCGCCTAGAGAA
GGAGTGAGGGCTGGATAAAGGGAGGATCGAGGCGGGGTCGAACGAGGAGGTTCAAGGGGGAGAGACGGGG
CGGATGGAGGAAGAGGAGGCGGAGGCTTAGGGTGTACAAAGGGCTTGACCCAGGGAGGGGGGTCAAAAGC
CAAGGCTTCCCAGGTCACGATGTAGGGGACCTGGTCTGGGTGTCCATGCGGGCCAGGTGAAAAGACCTTG
ATCTTAACCTGGGTGATGAGGTCTCGGTTAAAGGTGCCGTCTCGCGGCCATCCGACGTTAAAGGTTGGCC
ATTCTGCAGAGCAGAAGGTAACCCAACGTCTCTTCTTGACATCTACCGACTGGTTGTGAGCGATCCGCTC
GACATCTTTCCAGTGACCTAAGGTCAAACTTAAGGGAGTGGTAACAGTCTGGCCCTAATTTTCAGACAAA
TACAGAAACACAGTCAGACAGAGACAACACAGAACGATGCTGCAGCGCTGCAGCAGACAAGACGCGCGGC
TTCGGTTCCAAACCGAAAGCAAAAATTCAGACGGAGGCGGGAACTGTTTTAGGTTCTCGTCTCCTACCAG
AACCACATATCCTGACGGGGTCGGATTCCACATCGACTCCCTTCCTCAGGTCGGGCCACAAAAACGGCCC
CCAAAGTCCCTGGGACGTCTCCCAGGGTTGCGGCCGGGTGTTCAGAACTCGTCAGTTCCACCACGGGTCC
GCCAGATACAGAGCTAGTTAGCTAACTAGTACCGACGCAGGCGCATAAAATCAGTCATAGACACTAGACA
ATCGGACAGACACAGATAAGTTGCTGGCCAGCTTGCCTCCCGGTGGTGGGTCGGTGGTCCCTGGGCAGGG
GTCTCCCGATCCCGGACGAGCCCCCAAATGAAAGACCCCCGCTGACGGGTAGTCAATCACTCAGAGGAGA
CCCTCCCAAGGAACAGCGAGACCACAAGTCGGATGCAACTGCAAGAGGGTTTATTGGATACACGGGTACC
CGGGCGACTCAGTCAATCGGAGGACTGGCGCCCCGAGTGAGGGGTTGTGGGCTCTTTTATTGAGCTCGGG
GAGCAGAAGCGCGCGAACAGAAGCGAGAAGCGAACTGATTGGTTAGTTCAAATAAGGCACAGGGTCATTT
CAGGTCCTTGGGGCACCCTGGAAACATCTGATGGTTCTCTAGAAACTGCTGAGGGCTGGACCGCATCTGG
GGACCATCTGTTCTTGGCCCTGAGCCGGGGCAGGAACTGCTTACCACAGATATCCTGTTTGGCCCATATT
CAGCTGTTCCATCTGTTCTTGGCCCTGAG
